>Addgene plasmid #219704 | L1B39 - pMUTE-Bxb1-tUBQ10 | addgene full sequence | sequence record 435734 | Addgene NGS Result
ACCACAGAATCAGGGGATAACGCAGGAAAGAACATGAAGGCCTTGACAGGATATATTGGCGGGTAAACTA
AGTCGCTGTATGTGTTTGTTTGAGATCTCATGTGAGCAAAAGGCCAGCAAAAGGCCAGGAACCGTAAAAA
GGCCGCGTTGCTGGCGTTTTTCCATAGGCTCCGCCCCCCTGACGAGCATCACAAAAATCGACGCTCAAGT
CAGAGGTGGCGAAACCCGACAGGACTATAAAGATACCAGGCGTTTCCCCCTGGAAGCTCCCTCGTGCGCT
CTCCTGTTCCGACCCTGCCGCTTACCGGATACCTGTCCGCCTTTCTCCCTTCGGGAAGCGTGGCGCTTTC
TCATAGCTCACGCTGTAGGTATCTCAGTTCGGTGTAGGTCGTTCGCTCCAAGCTGGGCTGTGTGCACGAA
CCCCCCGTTCAGCCCGACCGCTGCGCCTTATCCGGTAACTATCGTCTTGAGTCCAACCCGGTAAGACACG
ACTTATCGCCACTGGCAGCAGCCACTGGTAACAGGATTAGCAGAGCGAGGTATGTAGGCGGTGCTACAGA
GTTCTTGAAGTGGTGGCCTAACTACGGCTACACTAGAAGAACAGTATTTGGTATCTGCGCTCTGCTGAAG
CCAGTTACCTTCGGAAGAAGAGTTGGTAGCTCTTGATCCGGCAAACAAACCACCGCTGGTAGCGGTGGTT
TTTTTGTTTGCAAGCAGCAGATTACGCGCAGAAAAAAAGGATCTCAAGAAGATCCTTTGATCTTTTCTAC
GGGGTCTGACGCTCAGTGGAACGAAAACTCACGTTAAGGGATTTTGGTCATGAGATTATCAAAAAGGATC
TTCACCTAGATCCTTTTAAATTAAAAATGAAGTTTTAAATCAATCTAAAGTACTGAGAGATCCCCTCATA
ATTTCCCCAAAGCGTAACCATGTGTGAATAAATTTTGAGCTAGTAGGGTTGCAGCCACGAGTAAGTCTTC
CCTTGTTATTGTGTAGCCAGAATGCCGCAAAACTTCCATGCCTAAGCGAACTGTTGAGAGTACGTTTCGA
TTTCTGACTGTGTTAGCCTGGAAGTGCTTGTCCCAACCTTGTTTCTGAGCATGAACGCCCGCAAGCCAAC
ATGTTAGTTGAAGCATCAGGGCGATTAGCAGCATGATATCAAAACGCTCTGAGCTGCTCGTTCGGCTATG
GCGTAGGCCTAGTCCGTAGGCAGGACTTTTCAAGTCTCGGAAGGTTTCTTCAATCTGCATTCGCTTCGAA
TAGATATTAACAAGTTGTTTGGGTGTTCGAATTTCAACAGGTAAGTTAGTTGCTAGAACCCATGGCTCCT
TTGCCGACGCTGAGTAGATTTTAGGTGACGGGTGGTGACAATGAGTCCGTGTCGAGCGCTGATTTTTTCG
GCCTTTAGAGCGAGATTTATACAATAGAATTTGGCATGAGATTGGATTGCTTTTAGTCAGCCTCTTATAG
CCTAAAGTCTTTGAGTGACTAGATGACATATCATGTAAGTTGCTGATAGGTTTCCAGTTTTCCGCTCCTA
GGTCTGCATATTGTACTTTTCCTCTTACTCGACTTAACCAGTACCAACCCAGCTTCTCAACGGATTTATA
CCATGGCACTTTAAAGCCAGCATCACTGACAATGAGCGGTGTGGTGTTACTCGGTAGAATGCTCGCAAGG
TCGGCTAGAAATTGGTCATGAGCTTTCTTTGAACATTGCTCTGAAAGCGGGAACGCTTTCTCATAAAGAG
TAACAGAACGACCGTGTAGTGCGACTGAAGCTCGCAATACCATAAGTCGTTTTTGCTCACGAATATCAGA
CCAGTCAACAAGTACAATGGGCATCGTATTGCCCGAACAGATAAAGCTAGCATGCCAACGGTATACAGCG
AGTCGCTCTTTGTGGAGGTGACGATTACCTAACAATCGGTCGATTCGTTTGATGTTATGTTTTGTTCTCG
CTTTGGTTGGCAGGTTACGGCCAAGTTCGGTAAGAGTGAGAGTTTTACAGTCAAGTAATGCGTGGCAAGC
CAACGTTAAGCTGTTGAGTCGTTTTAAGTGTAATTCGGGGCAGAATTGGTAAAGAGAGTCGTGTAAAATA
TCGAGTTCGCACATCTTGTTGTCTGATTATTGATTTTTCGCGAAACCATTTGATCATATGACAAGATGTG
TATCCACCTTAACTTAATGATTTTTACCAAAATCATTAGGGGATTCATCAGTCTAAAGTATATATGTGTA
ACATTGGTCTAGTGATTAGAAAAACTCATCGAGCATCAAATGAAACTGCAATTTATTCATATCAGGATTA
TCAATACCATATTTTTGAAAAAGCCGTTTCTGTAATGAAGGAGAAAACTCACCGAGGCAGTTCCATAGGA
TGGCAAGATCCTGGTATCGGTCTGCGATTCCGACTCGTCCAACATCAATACAACCTATTAATTTCCCCTC
GTCAAAAATAAGGTTATCAAGTGAGAAATCACCATGAGTGACGACTGAATCCGGTGAGAATGGCAAAAGT
TTATGCATTTCTTTCCAGACTTGTTCAACAGGCCAGCCATTACGCTCGTCATCAAAATCACTCGCATCAA
CCAAACCGTTATTCATTCGTGATTGCGCCTGAGCGAGACGAAATACGCGATCGCTGTTAAAAGGACAATT
ACAAACAGGAATCGAATGCAACCGGCGCAGGAACACTGCCAGCGCATCAACAATATTTTCACCTGAATCA
GGATATTCTTCTAATACCTGGAATGCTGTTTTCCCTGGGATCGCAGTGGTGAGTAACCATGCATCATCAG
GAGTACGGATAAAATGCTTGATGGTCGGAAGAGGCATAAATTCCGTCAGCCAGTTTAGTCTGACCATCTC
ATCTGTAACATCATTGGCAACGCTACCTTTGCCATGTTTCAGAAACAACTCTGGCGCATCGGGCTTCCCA
TACAATCGGTAGATTGTCGCACCTGATTGCCCGACATTATCGCGAGCCCATTTATACCCATATAAATCAG
CATCCATGTTGGAATTTAATCGCGGCCTTGAGCAAGACGTTTCCCGTTGAATATGGCTCATAACACCCCT
TGTATTACTGTTTATGTAAGCAGACAGTTTTATTGTTCATGATGATATATTTTTATCTTGTGCAATGTAA
CATCAGAGATTTTGAGACACAACGTGGCTTTGTTGAATAAATCGAACTTTTGCTGAGTTGAAGGATCAGA
TCACGCATCTTCCCGACAACGCAGACCGTTCCGTGGCAAAGCAAAAGTTCAAAATCACCAACTGGTCCAC
CTACAACAAAGCTCTCATCAACCGTGGCTCCCTCACTTTCTGGCTGGATGATGGGGCGATTCAGGCGATC
CCCATCCAACAGCCCGCCGTCGAGCGGGCTTTTTTATCCCCGGAAGCCTGTGGATAGAGGGTAGTTATCC
ACGTGAAACCGCTAATGCCCCGCAAAGCCTTGATTCACGGGGCTTTCCGGCCCGCTCCAAAAACTATCCA
CGTGAAATCGCTAATCAGGGTACGTGAAATCGCTAATCGGAGTACGTGAAATCGCTAATAAGGTCACGTG
AAATCGCTAATCAAAAAGGCACGTGAGAACGCTAATAGCCCTTTCAGATCAACAGCTTGCAAACACCCCT
CGCTCCGGCAAGTAGTTACAGCAAGTAGTATGTTCAATTAGCTTTTCAATTATGAATATATATATCAATT
ATTGGTCGCCCTTGGCTTGTGGACAATGCGCTACGCGCACCGGCTCCGCCCGTGGACAACCGCAAGCGGT
TGCCCACCGTCGAGCGCCTTTGCCCACAACCCGGCGGCCGGCCGCAACAGATCGTTTTATAAATTTTTTT
TTTTGAAAAAGAAAAAGCCCGAAAGGCGGCAACCTCTCGGGCTTCTGGATTTCCGATCCCCGGAATTAGA
TCTTGGCAGGATATATTGTGGTGTAACGTTATCGATCTGGATTTTAGTACTGGATTTTGGTTTTAGGAAT
TAGAAATTTTATTGATAGAAGTATTTTACAAATACAAATACATACTAAGGGTTTCTTATATGCTCAACAC
ATGAGCGAAACCCTATAAGAACCCTAATTTCCCTTATCGGGAAACTACTCACACATTATTTATGGAGAAA
ATAGAGAGAGATAGATTTGTAGAGAGAGACTGGTGATTTCAGCGTACCGAATTAATTCCTGAATCACTGC
GACCGGCCCTCCCGCGACCCAGCCGAGCGAGCTTAGCGAACTGTGGACGAGAACTGTGCCACCAAGCGTA
AGGCCGTTCTCTCGCATTTGCCTTGCTAGGCTCGCGCGAGTTGCTGGCTGAGGCGTTCTCGAAATCAGCT
CTTGTTCGGTCGGCATCTACTCTATTCCTTTGCCCTCGGACGAGTGCTGGGGCGTCGGTTTCCACTATCG
GCGAGTACTTCTACACAGCCATCGGTCCAGACGGCCGCGCTTCTGCGGGCGATTTGTGTACGCCCGACAG
TCCCGGCTCCGGATCGGACGATTGCGTCGCATCGACCCTGCGCCCAAGCTGCATCATCGAAATTGCCGTC
AACCAAGCTCTGATAGAGTTGGTCAAGACCAATGCGGAGCATATACGCCCGGAGCCTTGGCGATCCTGCA
AGCTCCGGATGCCTCCGCTCGAAGTAGCGCGTCTGCTGCTCCATACAAGCCAACCACGGCCTCCAGAAGA
AGATGTTGGCGACCTCGTATTGGGAATCCCCGAACATCGCCTCGCTCCAGTCAATGACCGCTGTTATGCG
GCCATTGTCCGTCAGGACATTGTTGGAGCCGAAATCCGCGTGCACGAGGTGCCGGACTTCGGGGCAGTCC
TCGGCCCAAAGCATCAGCTCATCGAGAGCCTGCGCGACGGACGCACTGACGGTGTCGTCCATCACAGTTT
GCCAGTGATACACATGGGGATCAGCAATCGCGCATATGAAATCACGCCATGTAGTGTATTGACCGATTCC
TTGCGGTCCGAATGGGCCGAACCCGCTCGTCTGGCTAAGATCGGCCGCAGCGATAGCATCCATAGCCTCC
GCGACCGGCTGAAGAACAGCGGGCAGTTCGGTTTCAGGCAGGTCTTGCAACGTGACACCCTGTGCACGGC
GGGAGATGCAATAGGTCAGGCTCTCGCTGAACTCCCCAATGTCAAGCACTTCCGGAATCGGGAGCGCGGC
CGATGCAAAGTGCCGATAAACATAACGATCTTTGTAGAAACCATCGGCGCAGCTATTTACCCGCAGGACA
TATCCACGCCCTCCTACATCGAAGCTGAAAGCACGAGATTCTTCGCCCTCCGAGAGCTGCATCAGGTCGG
AGACGCTGTCGAACTTTTCGATCAGAAACTTCTCGACAGACGTCGCGGTGAGTTCAGGCTTTTTCATAGG
GGGGATCAGCTTGGGCTGTCCTCTCCAAATGAAATGAACTTCCTTATATAGAGGAAGGGTCTTGCGAAGG
ATAGTGGGATTGTGCGTCATCCCTTACGTCAGTGGAGATGTCACATCAATCCACTTGCTTTGAAGACGTG
GTTGGAACGTCTTCTTTTTCCACGATGCTCCTCGTGGGTGGGGGTCCATCTTTGGGACCACTGTCGGCAG
AGGCATCTTGAATGATAGCCTTTCCTTTATCGCAATGATGGCATTTGTAGGAGCCACCTTCCTTTTCTAC
TGTCCTTTCGATGAAGTGACAGATAGCTGGGCAATGGAATCCGAGGAGGTTTCCCGAAATTACCCTTTGT
TGAAAAGTCTCAATAGCCCTTTGGTCTTCTGAGACTGTATCTTTGACATTTTTGGAGTAGGGGTACGATA
ACATTAACGCTTACAATTTCCATTCGCCATTCAGGCTGCGCAACTGTTGGGAAGGGCGATCGGTGCGGGC
CTCTTCGCTATTACGCCAGCTGGCGAAAGGGGGATGTGCTGCAAGGCGATTAAGTTGGGTAACGCCAGGG
TTTTCCCAGTCACGACGTTGTAAAACGACGGCCAGTGAATTGTAATACGACTCACTATAGGGCTTGGAGC
CAAACCAATCCCATACCCAAACCAGACTGAAAATTGGTTGGTTTGGTTTTCGACCCTTGCATTGAATGTT
AACCGATATCTTGATCGAACGTGAGTTTTTTTTTTTTTTTTTCTTGTTTCATTGCCTTGTCGATCAATAT
TGTATATAACGTGATAGACCATGAACAAATTGAATATCGAAGTAGGAGTTAGATTTCTTTACTCGTAATT
AAATGGGGCATGCACCTTGCATGTCTTATACGTATTGTAGCCTAACATTTGCGGCTACAAACATTTGTCA
CCAACATTTTCATTCCAGCTGCTTCCACAGTTTTGGGACTTCGGAGATAATGTATATGTGGATATGCATA
TATGAACCATAAAAATAAACGTTTGTCCAAACAAAACCACAAATAGAAGTGTTATCCAAGTGGGTTTGTT
TCATAGAAAAAATATTGTCACTATAGCAATTTTTTTGGTTAGGTTAAACCTTATTTAATGAAGTTTGTAA
TATGAATTGAGATATTGTTAACTTTGCAAAACAGAGCCGAAATTTTACGAATATCTCTTTATTAAAAATA
AATAATATAATTTAAGAATACTTCTCGGGAGGAATCTTAATGAGCCGTCCAGGTAGCTGAACAACTGAAC
TTTATCTTTGCTCCAAAGGTTATATCAATTTATGTTTTCTTGTAGAACCTATATTTCATGCAAAAAGTTA
TCCATTAACCAATGGAAATTGGTTCCGACTAGTGATCAAGGAAAATGATGGAATCATCACGAATGAGAAA
TTTGTGGTATTAAATGACATAGTGATTAAGGAAAACAAAAAGTTGTAATTCAACTACAAACTATGTCGTA
ACTATTTATATTTTGTTACTTGTCAATGTTGTCATTTATCTTACAAAGTCAATAGGATAGAAGATGTGAA
ACATAATTACACAAAAACGATGTCATATAGAAACATGCGAAATCACATAATCATTTCATCACTTCGAAAT
TTCGTAGATTTCCAATCAGATACTACCCAATATGTTTGCTAATAGTAAGTAGTAAAAAACATATGTTACG
CCAAAAAAAACGGCTTTTGATGTACTTATTTTCCTTCATCGATCCATGAAAACTGTAAAACATCTCAATA
CAAACTAAACCTTTCCACCAGTATATGTCCGATTCAATGTTTTTTTACTTTGTGTATGTATCAGTGTATT
ATCTGTTAATAAAGAGTAAAAGAAATCCATTTTTTCTTGTGAGGACACGCGGTAATTAAGAACAAAGAAG
TGGCACAAGTGTAGAAATTAAACTAGAAGTAAAAGAAGGTGGTGCAAAGGCATGCACTCTAAATGAAAAT
ACGATATTGAAATTCATAAAAGACCTCACGCAGTGAATGTAAATGTAAATGTATCCAACTTCACAAACGT
GACGTATCTTTGTGTATGCATACCTTTTTCTTTACGTTGTTCTAATACATATCGATAGTAATAAGAGAGA
GAAAGAGAAAAATCAAGAAGAGACAAAAGAATGTCACGAGACAGCGACATAGTGCATTTATGAACCTTGA
AAAGAAATTCTAAACCCTAATTATCACTTGTTGTTGCGGCTGTATAAATACGACTTTGTTTTGAAGAATG
TGTCGAACAAAGTGAAAACATAAGATCATCTTCTTCGTTGATAGATCAATATAGGAACTCCAGAAGAGAA
TCTTGATCAATTAAGTATCAATGAGAGCCCTGGTAGTCATCCGCCTGTCCCGCGTCACCGATGCTACGAC
TTCACCGGAGCGTCAGCTGGAGTCTTGCCAGCAGCTCTGCGCCCAGCGCGGCTGGGACGTCGTCGGGGTA
GCGGAGGATCTGGACGTCTCCGGGGCGGTCGATCCGTTCGACCGGAAGCGCAGACCGAACCTGGCCCGGT
GGCTAGCGTTCGAGGAGCAACCGTTTGACGTGATCGTGGCGTACCGGGTAGATCGGTTGACCCGATCGAT
CCGGCATCTTCAGCAGCTGGTCCACTGGGCCGAGGACCACAAGAAGCTGGTCGTCTCCGCGACCGAAGCG
CACTTCGATACGACGACGCCGTTTGCGGCGGTCGTCATCGCGCTTATGGGAACGGTGGCGCAGATGGAAT
TAGAAGCGATCAAAGAGCGGAACCGTTCGGCTGCGCATTTCAATATCCGCGCCGGGAAATACCGAGGATC
CCTGCCGCCGTGGGGATACCTGCCTACGCGCGTGGACGGGGAGTGGCGGCTGGTGCCGGACCCTGTGCAG
CGAGAGCGCATCCTCGAGGTGTATCACCGCGTCGTCGACAACCACGAGCCGCTGCATCTGGTGGCCCACG
ACCTGAACCGGCGTGGTGTCCTGTCGCCGAAGGACTACTTCGCGCAGCTGCAAGGCCGCGAGCCGCAGGG
CCGGGAGTGGTCGGCTACCGCGCTGAAGCGATCGATGATCTCCGGGGCGATGCTCGGGTACGCGACTCTG
AACGGTAAGACCGTCCGAGACGACGACGGAGCCCCGCTGGTGCGGGCTGAGCCGATCCTGACCCGTGAGC
AGCTGGAGGCGCTGCGCGCCGAGCTCGTGAAGACCTCCCGGGCGAAGCCCGCGGTGTCTACCCCGTCGCT
GCTGCTGCGGGTGTTGTTCTGCGCGGTGTGCGGGGAGCCCGCGTACAAGTTCGCCGGGGGAGGACGTAAG
CACCCGCGCTACCGCTGCCGCTCGATGGGGTTCCCGAAGCACTGCGGGAACGGCACGGTGGCGATGGCCG
AGTGGGACGCGTTCTGCGAGGAGCAGGTACTGGATCTGCTCGGGGACGCGGAGCGTCTGGAGAAAGTCTG
GGTAGCGGGCTCGGACTCCGCGGTCGAACTCGCGGAGGTGAACGCGGAGCTGGTGGACCTGACGTCGCTG
ATCGGCTCCCCGGCCTACCGGGCGGGCTCTCCGCAGCGAGAAGCACTGGATGCCCGTATTGCGGCGCTGG
CCGCGCGGCAAGAGGAGCTGGAGGGCCTGGAGGCTCGCCCGTCTGGCTGGGAGTGGCGCGAAACCGGGCA
GCGGTTCGGGGACTGGTGGCGGGAGCAGGACACCGCGGCAAAGAACACCTGGCTTCGGTCGATGAACGTT
CGGCTGACGTTCGACGTCCGCGGCGGGCTGACTCGCACGATCGACTTCGGGGATCTTCAGGAGTACGAGC
AGCATCTCAGGCTCGGCAGCGTGGTCGAACGGCTACACACCGGGATGTCGTAATAAGCTTATCTCGTCTC
TGTTATGCTTAAGAAGTTCAATGTTTCGTTTCATGTAAAACTTTGGTGGTTTGTGTTTTGGGGCCTTGTA
TAATCCCTGATGAATAAGTGTTCTACTATGTTTCCGTTCCTGTTATCTCTTTCTTTCTAATGACAAGTCG
AACTTCTTCTTTATCATCGCTTCGTTTTTATTATCTGTGCTTCTTTTGTTTAATACGCCTGCAAAGTGAC
TCGACTCTGTTTAGTGCAGTTCTGCGAAACTTGTAAATAGTCCAATTGTTGGCCTCTAGTAATAGATGTA
GCGAAAGTGTTGAGCTGTTGGGTTCTAAGGATGGCTTGAACATGTTAATCTTTTAGGTTCTGAGTATGAT
GAACATTCGTTGTTGCTAAGAAATGCCTGTAATGTCCCACAAATGTAGAAAATGGTTCGTACCTTTGTCC
AAGCATTGATATGTCTGATGAGAGGAAACTGCAAGATACTGAGCTTGGTTTAACGAAGGAGAGGCAGTTT
CTTCCTTCCAAAGCATTTCATTTGACAATGCCTTGATCATCTTAAGTAGAGTTTCTGTTGTGGAAAGTTT
GAAACTTTGAAGAAACGACTCTCAAGTAAATTGATGATCACAAGTGAAAGTGTATGTTCGCT
Features (pLannotate 1.2.2; 14 found; start..end, strand, type, name):
     44..68      +  misc_feature   RB T-DNA repeat: right border repeat from nopaline C58 T-DNA
    159..747     -  rep_origin     ori: high-copy-number ColE1/pMB1/pBR322/pUC origin of replication
   2106..2175    +  ncRNA          RNA-OUT: Accession: RF00240 - RNA-OUT
   2256..3071    -  CDS            KanR: aminoglycoside phosphotransferase; aph(3')-Ia; confers resistance to kanamycin in bacteria or G418 (Geneticin®) in eukaryotes
   3256..3357    +  CDS            TRA2_ECOLX (fragment): Protein predicted: Swiss-Prot protein existence level 4. Required for transposition of transposon Tn903. From Escherichia coli.
   3362..3797    +  rep_origin     pSa ori: origin of replication from bacterial plasmid pSa
   3924..3946    +  misc_feature   LB T-DNA repeat: left border repeat from nopaline C58 T-DNA (truncated)
   3954..4130    -  polyA_signal   CaMV poly(A) signal: cauliflower mosaic virus polyadenylation signal
   4180..4344    -  CDS            yokD (fragment): YOKD_BACSU - Experimental evidence at protein level: Swiss-Prot protein existence level 1. May contribute to antibiotic resistance. From Bacillus subtilis (strain 168).
   4365..5387    -  CDS            hph: KHYB_ECOLX - Experimental evidence at protein level: Swiss-Prot protein existence level 1. The aminoglycoside phosphotransferases achieve inactivation of their antibiotic substrates by phosphorylation. Only phosphorylates hygromycin and closely related compounds such as demethyl analogs and destomycin. From Escherichia coli.
   5407..5752    -  promoter       CaMV 35S promoter: strong constitutive promoter from cauliflower mosaic virus
   5409..5455    -  promoter       minimal CaMV 35S promoter: minimal 35S promoter from cauliflower mosaic virus
   5833..5990    -  CDS            lacZα (fragment): LacZα fragment of β-galactosidase; lacZ fragment
   5993..6011    +  promoter       T7 promoter: promoter for bacteriophage T7 RNA polymerase
