[The description below was written by a language model from this plasmid's Addgene catalogue record and pLannotate feature annotations shown in this document.]
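Description:
L1B39 - pMUTE-Bxb1-tUBQ10 is a Level 1 Golden Gate assembly in the pGII-L1-Rep backbone, a pGreenII-style binary plant expression vector intended for Agrobacterium-mediated T-DNA delivery. In E. coli it replicates at high copy from a ColE1/pUC-type origin and is selected with kanamycin through the aph(3')-Ia gene. The pSa origin supports replication in Agrobacterium; in vectors of this type that generally depends on replication functions supplied in trans by a helper plasmid. Nopaline-type right and left border repeats delimit the transferred region. Just inside the left border sits a plant selection cassette in which the CaMV 35S promoter drives the hygromycin phosphotransferase gene (hph), terminated by the CaMV polyadenylation signal. This matches the hygromycin marker listed for the plasmid.

The payload is a synthetic transcription unit of about 3.8 kb, described as the MUTE promoter driving the Bxb1 serine integrase with a UBQ10 terminator. According to the catalogue entry, it is meant to restrict integrase expression to the stomatal lineage. Bxb1 catalyses unidirectional recombination between its attP and attB sites, so a cell-type-specific integrase line like this would typically be paired with a separate target construct carrying those sites to make a permanent, heritable DNA change. The record itself does not describe such a target. The automated feature table does not annotate the promoter, the integrase coding sequence or the terminator. The stretch from roughly position 6,000 to the end of the 9.9 kb sequence carries no called features and presumably holds the insert. A lacZα fragment and a T7 promoter lie next to this region, and are probably remnants of the cloning site.
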