Addgene plasmid #219704: L1B39 - pMUTE-Bxb1-tUBQ10
Purpose: Level 1 pMUTE-Bxb1-tUBQ10, for stomata specific expression of Bxb1 integrase
Depositing lab: Jennifer Nemhauser. Depositing organization: University of Washington.
Backbone
  Vector backbone: pGII-L1-Rep
  Backbone size w/o insert (bp): 4708
  Vector type: Plant Expression
  Selectable markers: Hygromycin
Growth in bacteria
  Bacterial resistance: Kanamycin, 50 μg/mL
  Growth temperature: 37°C
  Growth strain: DH5alpha
  Copy number: High Copy
Gene/Insert
  Gene/Insert name: pMUTE:Bxb1:tUBQ10
  Species: Synthetic
  Insert size (bp): 3803
  Cloning method: Golden Gate
Terms and licenses: Academic/Nonprofit Terms; Industry Terms: Not Available to Industry
How to cite: L1B39 - pMUTE-Bxb1-tUBQ10 was a gift from Jennifer Nemhauser (Addgene plasmid # 219704 ; http://n2t.net/addgene:219704 ; RRID:Addgene_219704)
